>Addgene plasmid #215249 | GB4080 | addgene full sequence | sequence record 461241 | Addgene Long Read Sequencing Result
GGAGCTCAATGGTAACTTTACTCTTTATTTAACCATACATTTTTTTTTATTTTTTTCACTTTGTTCTTCA
TCCACTATTGTTCTTTGTTCATCTTGAACAAAAGCTCCCTCCTTCTTTGTTCTTCATCCACCATTGTTCT
TCATCAATCATTTCGCTGTCAGGAGACTAGAGCCAAGCTGATCTCCTTTGCCCCGGAGATCACCATGGAC
GACTTTCTCTATCTCTACGATCTAGGAAGAAAGTTCGACGGAGAAGGTGACGATACCATGTTCACCACCG
ATAATGAGAAGATTAGCCTCTTCAATTTCAGAAAGAATGCTGACCCACAGATGGTTAGAGAGGCCTACGC
GGCAGGTCTGATCAAGACGATCTACCCGAGTAATAATCTCCAGGAGATCAAATACCTTCCCAAGAAGGTT
AAAGATGCAGTCAAAAGATTCAGGACTAACTGCATCAAGAACACAGAGAAAGATATATTTCTCAAGATCA
GAAGTACTATTCCAGTATGGACGATTCAAGGCTTGCTTCATAAACCAAGGCAAGTAATAGAGATTGGAGT
CTCTAAGAAAGTAGTTCCTACTGAATCAAAGGCCATGGAGTCAAAAATTCAGATCGAGGATCTAACAGAA
CTCGCCGTGAAGACTGGCGAACAGTTCATACAGAGTCTTTTACGACTCAATGACAAGAAGAAAATCTTCG
TCAACATGGTGGAGCACGACACTCTCGTCTACTCCAAGAATATCAAAGATACAGTCTCAGAAGACCAAAG
GGCTATTGAGACTTTTCAACAAAGGGTAATATCGGGAAACCTCCTCGGATTCCATTGCCCAGCTATCTGT
CACTTCATCAAAAGGACAGTAGAAAAGGAAGGTGGCACCTACAAATGCCATCATTGCGATAAAGGAAAGG
CTATCGTTCAAGATGCCCCTGCCGACAGTGGTCCCAAAGATGGACCCCCACCCACGAGGAGCATCGTGGA
AAAAGAAGACGTTCCAACCACGTCTTCAAAGCAAGTGGATTGATGTGATATCTCCACTGACGTAAGGGAT
GACGCACAATCCCACTATCCTTCGCAAGACCCTTCCTCTATATAAGGAAGTTCATTTCATTTGGAGAGGA
CTCCGGTATTTTTACAACAATTACCACAACAAAACAAACAACAAACAACATTACAATTTACTATTCTAGT
CGAAATGGTGAGCAAGGGCGAGGAGCTGTTCACCGGGGTGGTGCCCATCCTGGTCGAGCTGGACGGCGAC
GTAAACGGCCACAAGTTCAGCGTGTCCGGCGAGGGCGAGGGCGATGCCACCTACGGCAAGCTGACCCTGA
AGTTCATCTGCACCACCGGCAAGCTGCCCGTGCCCTGGCCCACCCTCGTGACCACCCTGACCTACGGCGT
GCAGTGCTTCAGCCGCTACCCCGACCACATGAAGCAGCACGACTTCTTCAAGTCCGCCATGCCCGAAGGC
TACGTCCAGGAGCGCACCATCTTCTTCAAGGACGACGGCAACTACAAGACCCGCGCCGAGGTGAAGTTCG
AGGGCGACACCCTGGTGAACCGCATCGAGCTGAAGGGCATCGACTTCAAGGAGGACGGCAACATCCTGGG
GCACAAGCTGGAGTACAACTACAACAGCCACAACGTCTATATCATGGCCGACAAGCAGAAGAACGGCATC
AAGGTGAACTTCAAGATCCGCCACAACATCGAGGACGGCAGCGTGCAGCTCGCCGACCACTACCAGCAGA
ACACCCCCATCGGCGACGGCCCCGTGCTGCTGCCCGACAACCACTACCTGAGCACCCAGTCCGCCCTGAG
CAAAGACCCCAACGAGAAGCGCGATCACATGGTCCTGCTGGAGTTCGTGACCGCCGCCGGGATCACTCTC
GGCATGGACGAGCTGTACAAGGACGAGCTGTAAGCTTGGAATGGATCTTCGATCCCGATCGTTCAAACAT
TTGGCAATAAAGTTTCTTAAGATTGAATCCTGTTGCCGGTCTTGCGACGATTATCATATAATTTCTGTTG
AATTACGTTAAGCATGTAATAATTAACATGTAATGCATGACGTTATTTATGAGATGGGTTTTTATGATTA
GAGTCCCGCAATTATACATTTAATACGCGATAGAAAACAAAATATAGCGCGCAAACTAGGATAAATTATC
GCGCGCGGTGTCATCTATGTTACTAGATCGGGAATTGCCAAGCTAATTCTTGAAGACGAAAGGGCCTCGT
GATACGCCTATTTTTATAGGTTAATGTCATGATAATAATGGTTTCTTAGACGTCAGGTGGCACTTTTCGG
GGAAATGTGCGCGGAACCCCTATTTGTTTATTTTTCTAAATACATTCAAATATGTATCCGCTCATGAGAC
AATAACCCTGATAAATGCTTCAATAATGGGACCGACTCGCGCTGTCAGGAGACTAGAGCCAAGCTGATCT
CCTTTGCCCCGGAGATCACCATGGACGACTTTCTCTATCTCTACGATCTAGGAAGAAAGTTCGACGGAGA
AGGTGACGATACCATGTTCACCACCGATAATGAGAAGATTAGCCTCTTCAATTTCAGAAAGAATGCTGAC
CCACAGATGGTTAGAGAGGCCTACGCGGCAGGTCTGATCAAGACGATCTACCCGAGTAATAATCTCCAGG
AGATCAAATACCTTCCCAAGAAGGTTAAAGATGCAGTCAAAAGATTCAGGACTAACTGCATCAAGAACAC
AGAGAAAGATATATTTCTCAAGATCAGAAGTACTATTCCAGTATGGACGATTCAAGGCTTGCTTCATAAA
CCAAGGCAAGTAATAGAGATTGGAGTCTCTAAGAAAGTAGTTCCTACTGAATCAAAGGCCATGGAGTCAA
AAATTCAGATCGAGGATCTAACAGAACTCGCCGTGAAGACTGGCGAACAGTTCATACAGAGTCTTTTACG
ACTCAATGACAAGAAGAAAATCTTCGTCAACATGGTGGAGCACGACACTCTCGTCTACTCCAAGAATATC
AAAGATACAGTCTCAGAAGACCAAAGGGCTATTGAGACTTTTCAACAAAGGGTAATATCGGGAAACCTCC
TCGGATTCCATTGCCCAGCTATCTGTCACTTCATCAAAAGGACAGTAGAAAAGGAAGGTGGCACCTACAA
ATGCCATCATTGCGATAAAGGAAAGGCTATCGTTCAAGATGCCCCTGCCGACAGTGGTCCCAAAGATGGA
CCCCCACCCACGAGGAGCATCGTGGAAAAAGAAGACGTTCCAACCACGTCTTCAAAGCAAGTGGATTGAT
GTGATATCTCCACTGACGTAAGGGATGACGCACAATCCCACTATCCTTCGCAAGACCCTTCCTCTATATA
AGGAAGTTCATTTCATTTGGAGAGGACTCCGGTATTTTTACAACAATTACCACAACAAAACAAACAACAA
ACAACATTACAATTTACTATTCTAGTCGAAATGGAACGAGCTATACAAGGAAACGACGCTAGGGAACAAG
CTAACAGTGAACGTTGGGATGGAGGATCAGGAGGTACCACTTCTCCCTTCAAACTTCCTGACGAAAGTCC
GAGTTGGACTGAGTGGCGGCTACATAACGATGAGACCAATTCGAATCAAGATAATCCCCTTGGTTTCAAG
GAAAGCTGGGGTTTCGGGAAAGTTGTATTTAAGAGATATCTCAGATACGACAGGACGGAAGCTTCACTGC
ACAGAGTCCTTGGATCTTGGACGGGAGATTCGGTTAACTATGCAGCATCTCGATTTTTCGGTTTCGACCA
GATCGGATGTACCTATAGTATTCGGTTTCGAGGAGTTAGTATCACCGTTTCTGGAGGCTCTCGAACTCTT
CAGCATCTCTGTGAGATGGCAATTCGGTCTAAGCAAGAACTGCTACAGCTTGCCCCAATCGAAGTGGAAA
GTAATGTATCAAGAGGATGCCCTGAAGGTACTGAAACCTTCGAAAAAGAAAGCGAGTGAGCTTGGAATGG
ATCTTCGATCCCGATCGTTCAAACATTTGGCAATAAAGTTTCTTAAGATTGAATCCTGTTGCCGGTCTTG
CGACGATTATCATATAATTTCTGTTGAATTACGTTAAGCATGTAATAATTAACATGTAATGCATGACGTT
ATTTATGAGATGGGTTTTTATGATTAGAGTCCCGCAATTATACATTTAATACGCGATAGAAAACAAAATA
TAGCGCGCAAACTAGGATAAATTATCGCGCGCGGTGTCATCTATGTTACTAGATCGGGAATTGCCAAGCT
AATTCTTGAAGACGAAAGGGCCTCGTGATACGCCTATTTTTATAGGTTAATGTCATGATAATAATGGTTT
CTTAGACGTCAGGTGGCACTTTTCGGGGAAATGTGCGCGGAACCCCTATTTGTTTATTTTTCTAAATACA
TTCAAATATGTATCCGCTCATGAGACAATAACCCTGATAAATGCTTCAATAATGGGACCGACTCGCGCTG
TCAGGAGACTAGAGCCAAGCTGATCTCCTTTGCCCCGGAGATCACCATGGACGACTTTCTCTATCTCTAC
GATCTAGGAAGAAAGTTCGACGGAGAAGGTGACGATACCATGTTCACCACCGATAATGAGAAGATTAGCC
TCTTCAATTTCAGAAAGAATGCTGACCCACAGATGGTTAGAGAGGCCTACGCGGCAGGTCTGATCAAGAC
GATCTACCCGAGTAATAATCTCCAGGAGATCAAATACCTTCCCAAGAAGGTTAAAGATGCAGTCAAAAGA
TTCAGGACTAACTGCATCAAGAACACAGAGAAAGATATATTTCTCAAGATCAGAAGTACTATTCCAGTAT
GGACGATTCAAGGCTTGCTTCATAAACCAAGGCAAGTAATAGAGATTGGAGTCTCTAAGAAAGTAGTTCC
TACTGAATCAAAGGCCATGGAGTCAAAAATTCAGATCGAGGATCTAACAGAACTCGCCGTGAAGACTGGC
GAACAGTTCATACAGAGTCTTTTACGACTCAATGACAAGAAGAAAATCTTCGTCAACATGGTGGAGCACG
ACACTCTCGTCTACTCCAAGAATATCAAAGATACAGTCTCAGAAGACCAAAGGGCTATTGAGACTTTTCA
ACAAAGGGTAATATCGGGAAACCTCCTCGGATTCCATTGCCCAGCTATCTGTCACTTCATCAAAAGGACA
GTAGAAAAGGAAGGTGGCACCTACAAATGCCATCATTGCGATAAAGGAAAGGCTATCGTTCAAGATGCCC
CTGCCGACAGTGGTCCCAAAGATGGACCCCCACCCACGAGGAGCATCGTGGAAAAAGAAGACGTTCCAAC
CACGTCTTCAAAGCAAGTGGATTGATGTGATATCTCCACTGACGTAAGGGATGACGCACAATCCCACTAT
CCTTCGCAAGACCCTTCCTCTATATAAGGAAGTTCATTTCATTTGGAGAGGACTCCGGTATTTTTACAAC
AATTACCACAACAAAACAAACAACAAACAACATTACAATTTACTATTCTAGTCGAAATGAGAATTAACAT
CTCCCTTTCATCATTATTTGAACGTCTGTCAAAGTTATCCAGCAGATCCATTGCAATCACCTGTGGTGTC
GTCTTGGCCTCCGCAATCGCTTTTCCGATAATCCGTAGGGACTATCAGACTTTTTTGGAAGTCGGGCCGA
GTTACGCTCCGCAGAATTTCAGAGGTTACATCATAGTATGCGTGCTTTCACTCTTTAGGCAGGAACAAAA
AGGGTTGGCTATCTATGATCGACTGCCCGAAAAGCGAAGGTGGTTGGCAGATCTCCCATTCCGAGAAGGT
ACGCGTCCTTCTATCACAAGTCATATCATCCAAAGACAGAGGACTCAGCTGGTAGACCAAGAATTTGCAA
CCCGAGAACTCATTGATAAAGTTATACCCAGAGTTCAGGCTCGACACACCGATAAGACGTTTCTGTCAAC
CTCAAAGTTCGAATTTCATGCCAAAGCAATTTTTTTGCTGCCCAGTATTCCCATCAATGATCCCTTGAAT
ATACCTTCACATGATACTGTCAGACGAACAAAAAGGGAGATCGCTCACATGCACGATTACCACGACTGCA
CCCTGCACTTGGCTCTCGCAGCCCAGGACGGTAAAGAAGTACTTAAAAAAGGGTGGGGCCAGAGACATCC
CCTCGCTGGCCCCGGCGTGCCGGGACCTCCAACCGAATGGACGTTTTTATATGCACCGCGTAACGAGGAG
GAAGCCAGAGTGGTCGAGATGATAGTGGAGGCCAGTATTGGTTACATGACAAATGACCCCGCTGGTAAAA
TTGTAGAGAACGCTAAGTGAGCTTGGAATGGATCTTCGATCCCGATCGTTCAAACATTTGGCAATAAAGT
TTCTTAAGATTGAATCCTGTTGCCGGTCTTGCGACGATTATCATATAATTTCTGTTGAATTACGTTAAGC
ATGTAATAATTAACATGTAATGCATGACGTTATTTATGAGATGGGTTTTTATGATTAGAGTCCCGCAATT
ATACATTTAATACGCGATAGAAAACAAAATATAGCGCGCAAACTAGGATAAATTATCGCGCGCGGTGTCA
TCTATGTTACTAGATCGGGAATTGCCAAGCTAATTCTTGAAGACGAAAGGGCCTCGTGATACGCCTATTT
TTATAGGTTAATGTCATGATAATAATGGTTTCTTAGACGTCAGGTGGCACTTTTCGGGGAAATGTGCGCG
GAACCCCTATTTGTTTATTTTTCTAAATACATTCAAATATGTATCCGCTCATGAGACAATAACCCTGATA
AATGCTTCAATAATGGGACCGACTCGCGCTGTCAGGAGACTAGAGCCAAGCTGATCTCCTTTGCCCCGGA
GATCACCATGGACGACTTTCTCTATCTCTACGATCTAGGAAGAAAGTTCGACGGAGAAGGTGACGATACC
ATGTTCACCACCGATAATGAGAAGATTAGCCTCTTCAATTTCAGAAAGAATGCTGACCCACAGATGGTTA
GAGAGGCCTACGCGGCAGGTCTGATCAAGACGATCTACCCGAGTAATAATCTCCAGGAGATCAAATACCT
TCCCAAGAAGGTTAAAGATGCAGTCAAAAGATTCAGGACTAACTGCATCAAGAACACAGAGAAAGATATA
TTTCTCAAGATCAGAAGTACTATTCCAGTATGGACGATTCAAGGCTTGCTTCATAAACCAAGGCAAGTAA
TAGAGATTGGAGTCTCTAAGAAAGTAGTTCCTACTGAATCAAAGGCCATGGAGTCAAAAATTCAGATCGA
GGATCTAACAGAACTCGCCGTGAAGACTGGCGAACAGTTCATACAGAGTCTTTTACGACTCAATGACAAG
AAGAAAATCTTCGTCAACATGGTGGAGCACGACACTCTCGTCTACTCCAAGAATATCAAAGATACAGTCT
CAGAAGACCAAAGGGCTATTGAGACTTTTCAACAAAGGGTAATATCGGGAAACCTCCTCGGATTCCATTG
CCCAGCTATCTGTCACTTCATCAAAAGGACAGTAGAAAAGGAAGGTGGCACCTACAAATGCCATCATTGC
GATAAAGGAAAGGCTATCGTTCAAGATGCCCCTGCCGACAGTGGTCCCAAAGATGGACCCCCACCCACGA
GGAGCATCGTGGAAAAAGAAGACGTTCCAACCACGTCTTCAAAGCAAGTGGATTGATGTGATATCTCCAC
TGACGTAAGGGATGACGCACAATCCCACTATCCTTCGCAAGACCCTTCCTCTATATAAGGAAGTTCATTT
CATTTGGAGAGGACTCCGGTATTTTTACAACAATTACCACAACAAAACAAACAACAAACAACATTACAAT
TTACTATTCTAGTCGAAATGGCATCCTTTGAAAATAGTCTGTCCGTTTTGATCGTCGGGGCTGGCCTTGG
GGGATTAGCAGCCGCAATAGCTCTTAGGAGACAGGGCCATGTAGTAAAGATCTATGATAGTTCCTCATTC
AAAGCTGAACTGGGTGCTGGCCTTGCTGTACCTCCGAATACGCTTAGAAGCCTTCAACAGTTAGGTTGTA
ATACAGAGAATTTGAACGGAGTCGACAATCTCTGCTTCACGGCCATGGGTTACGACGGCTCCGTAGGTAT
GATGAATAACATGACAGACTACAGGGAGGCTTATGGCACATCCTGGATTATGGTTCATCGAGTGGATTTA
CATAATGAACTTATGCGTGTCGCACTTGATCCGGGGGGGCTGGGACCACCAGCAACATTACATTTAAATC
ACAGAGTGACCTTCTGCGACGTTGACGCATGTACGGTAACTTTTACCAACGGGACGACACAAAGTGCCGA
CTTGATCGTAGGGGCTGACGGCATACGAAGCACCATACGTAGATTCGTCTTGGAGGAAGATGTAACTGTG
CCTGCCAGCGGGATCGTCGGTTTCAGATGGCTGGTGCAAGCCGATGCCTTAGACCCTTACCCTGAGTTAG
ATTGGATTGTTAAGAAGCCTCCACTCGGTGCTCGTCTGATCTCTACGCCACAGAATCCACAGTCCGGCGT
GGGGTTGGCTGACCGTCGTACAATTATCATCTACGCTTGTAGGGGTGGCACGATGGTTAATGTGTTGGCT
GTCCACGACGACGAAAGAGATCAGAATACGGCAGATTGGTCAGTGCCGGCTTCCAAAGATGATCTCTTCC
GTGTATTCCATGACTACCACCCAAGATTCAGACGTTTGCTCGAACTTGCTCAAGATATCAATCTCTGGCA
AATGAGGGTAGTTCCCGTGCTTAAAAAATGGGTGAACAAGCGTGTCTGTTTATTAGGAGATGCCGCCCAT
GCTTCTCTCCCCACGCTGGGTCAAGGGTTCGGAATGGGACTGGAGGACGCCGTGGCACTCGGCACATTGT
TACCCAAAGGAACTACGGCTTCACAGATCGAAACGAGACTGGCCGTTTACGAGCAATTACGAAAGGATAG
GGCTGAGTTCGTAGCAGCAGAATCCTACGAGGAACAGTATGTCCCTGAGATGCGTGGGCTCTATCTTCGT
TCCAAAGAACTCCGAGATCGAGTGATGGGATATGATATTAAAGTGGAGTCAGAAAAGGTTTTGGAGACTC
TGCTTCGATCCTCTAATTCTGCATGAGCTTGGAATGGATCTTCGATCCCGATCGTTCAAACATTTGGCAA
TAAAGTTTCTTAAGATTGAATCCTGTTGCCGGTCTTGCGACGATTATCATATAATTTCTGTTGAATTACG
TTAAGCATGTAATAATTAACATGTAATGCATGACGTTATTTATGAGATGGGTTTTTATGATTAGAGTCCC
GCAATTATACATTTAATACGCGATAGAAAACAAAATATAGCGCGCAAACTAGGATAAATTATCGCGCGCG
GTGTCATCTATGTTACTAGATCGGGAATTGCCAAGCTAATTCTTGAAGACGAAAGGGCCTCGTGATACGC
CTATTTTTATAGGTTAATGTCATGATAATAATGGTTTCTTAGACGTCAGGTGGCACTTTTCGGGGAAATG
TGCGCGGAACCCCTATTTGTTTATTTTTCTAAATACATTCAAATATGTATCCGCTCATGAGACAATAACC
CTGATAAATGCTTCAATAATGGGACCGACTCGCGCTGTCAGGAGACTAGAGCCAAGCTGATCTCCTTTGC
CCCGGAGATCACCATGGACGACTTTCTCTATCTCTACGATCTAGGAAGAAAGTTCGACGGAGAAGGTGAC
GATACCATGTTCACCACCGATAATGAGAAGATTAGCCTCTTCAATTTCAGAAAGAATGCTGACCCACAGA
TGGTTAGAGAGGCCTACGCGGCAGGTCTGATCAAGACGATCTACCCGAGTAATAATCTCCAGGAGATCAA
ATACCTTCCCAAGAAGGTTAAAGATGCAGTCAAAAGATTCAGGACTAACTGCATCAAGAACACAGAGAAA
GATATATTTCTCAAGATCAGAAGTACTATTCCAGTATGGACGATTCAAGGCTTGCTTCATAAACCAAGGC
AAGTAATAGAGATTGGAGTCTCTAAGAAAGTAGTTCCTACTGAATCAAAGGCCATGGAGTCAAAAATTCA
GATCGAGGATCTAACAGAACTCGCCGTGAAGACTGGCGAACAGTTCATACAGAGTCTTTTACGACTCAAT
GACAAGAAGAAAATCTTCGTCAACATGGTGGAGCACGACACTCTCGTCTACTCCAAGAATATCAAAGATA
CAGTCTCAGAAGACCAAAGGGCTATTGAGACTTTTCAACAAAGGGTAATATCGGGAAACCTCCTCGGATT
CCATTGCCCAGCTATCTGTCACTTCATCAAAAGGACAGTAGAAAAGGAAGGTGGCACCTACAAATGCCAT
CATTGCGATAAAGGAAAGGCTATCGTTCAAGATGCCCCTGCCGACAGTGGTCCCAAAGATGGACCCCCAC
CCACGAGGAGCATCGTGGAAAAAGAAGACGTTCCAACCACGTCTTCAAAGCAAGTGGATTGATGTGATAT
CTCCACTGACGTAAGGGATGACGCACAATCCCACTATCCTTCGCAAGACCCTTCCTCTATATAAGGAAGT
TCATTTCATTTGGAGAGGACTCCGGTATTTTTACAACAATTACCACAACAAAACAAACAACAAACAACAT
TACAATTTACTATTCTAGTCGAAATGAACTCAAGTAAAAATCCTCCTTCTACTCTCCTTGATGTTTTCTT
GGATACCGCAAGAAACTTGGATACAGCAAGCAGAAATGTGCTCGAGTGTGGTGAACATCGATGGAGTTAC
AGAGAACTGGATACAGTGTCCTCAGCTCTCGCCCAGCATCTTCGATACACGGTGGGGCTGTCCCCTACTG
TCGCAGTGATCAGCGAGAATCACCCGTACATATTGGCCCTCATGCTCGCTGTATGGAAATTGGGCGGTAC
CTTCGCTCCGATAGATGTCCACAGCCCTGCAGAACTGGTTGCCGGGATGCTTAACATAGTCTCACCGTCT
TGCCTGGTCATCCCGTCATCAGACGTAACAAACCAGACCCTTGCATGTGATCTTAACATTCCAGTGGTTG
CATTTCATCCTCACCAAAGCACAATCCCGGAACTGAACAAAAAGTACCTGACGGACAGTCAAATCAGCCC
TGATCTCCCATTCCCCGATCCCAACCGTCCGGCTCTTTACCTGTTCACTTCTTCTGCTACGAGTAGATCC
AACTTGAAGTGCGTGCCCCTGACCCACACCTTCATACTGAGAAATAGCCTGTCAAAGAGGGCCTGGTGCA
AAAGAATGAGGCCAGAAACAGATTTCGATGGTATAAGGGTTTTAGGATGGGCACCATGGAGTCATGTTCT
GGCTCACATGCAAGATATAGGGCCCCTTACACTCCTGAATGCTGGATGTTACGTCTTTGCAACGACACCG
AGCACATATCCAACCGAGTTGAAGGACGATAGGGATGTCATTTCTTGCGCCGCAAATGCAGTTATGTACA
AGGGGGTTAAGTCCTTCGCCTGTCTCCCGTTTGTGCTGGGAGGCCTTAAGGCCCTGTGTGAGTCCGAGCC
GTCCGTCAAAGCACAATTACAGGTCGAGGAGCGAGCACAGTTGTTAAAGAGCTTACAACACATGAAGATT
CTTGAATGTGGTGGCGCTATGCTCGAAGTTTCAGTGGCTTCTTGGGCTATCGAGAATCGTATTCCCATTA
GTATAGGAATCGGTATGACCGAAACTGGCGGAGCCTTGTTCGCTGGACCCGTTCAAGCAATCCAAACGGG
ATTTAGTTCAGAGGACAAGTTTATTGAGGATGCCACATATCTCCTTGTCAAAGACGATTACGAGTCACAC
GCAGAAGAGGACATCAATGAAGGCGAACTGGTTGTTAAAAGCCGAATGCTGCCAAGGGGTTATCTGGGGT
ATAACGATCCATCCTTCTCAGTGGACGATGCAGGGTGGGTTACCTTCAAAACAGGCGACAGGTACTCCGT
GACCCCGGATGGTAAGTTTTCTTGGTTAGGAAGGAATACAGACTTTATACAGATGACAAGCGGTGAGACT
CTCGATCCCAGGCCCATCGAAAGTTTGCTTTGCGAGTCCTCCCTTATATCAAGAGCCTGTGTAATAGGCG
ATAAGTTCCTGAATGGGCCCGCCACAGCAGTGTGTGCCATAATAGAATTGGAGCCGACTACGGTAGAGAA
AGGTCAGGCCCATAGCAGGGACATAGCCCGAATTTTTGCCCCCATAAACCGTGATTTGCCTCCTCCTTTA
AGAATCGCCTGGAGCCACGTCCTCGTGCTCCAACCCAGTGAAAAAATACCGATGACCAAAAAAGGAACGA
TCTTCCGTAAGAAGATCGAACAAGTCTTTGGTAGTGCACTTGGTGGGTCCTCAGGTGACAATTCCCAAGC
AACCACTGATGCATCAGTCGTCCGTCGAGATGAACTGTCAAACACTGTTAAGCATATCATATCACGTGTT
CTGGGCGTGAGCGACGACGAGTTGCTGTGGACTCTCTCATTTGCCGAACTTGGAATGACCTCCGCCCTTG
CAACGAGAATTGCCAATGAATTGAATGAGGTTTTAGTAGGGGTCAATCTGCCTATCAATGCATGTTATAT
ACACGTTGACTTACCATCCCTGTCAAATGCAGTATATGCCAAACTGGCTCACTTGAAACTCCCTGACAGA
ACACCAGAGCCGCGTAAGGCACCGGTTGAGAATCCTGGCGGAAAAGAGATCGTAATAGTGGGACAAGCAT
TTAGACTTCCAGGCTCTATTAATGACGTGGCTAGTCTCCGTGACGCTTTTCTGGCCCGTCAAGCAAGTTC
AATCATTACAGAAATACCACCAGACAGATGGGATCACGCATCCTTCTACCCGAAGGACATACGTTTCAAC
AAGGCCGGCTTAGTGGACATTGCTAACTACGACCACAGTTTCTTCGGCTTGACGGCTACAGAAGCTCTTT
ACTTATCTCCGACCATGAGACTCGCCCTGGAAGTTAGTTTTGAGGCCCTTGAGAACGCAAACATTCCGGT
TTCTCAGCTGAAGGGGTCACAAACAGCTGTCTACGTTGCTACCACGGATGACGGGTTCGAGACTCTCTTA
AATGCAGAGGCTGGGTACGACGCTTACACCCGATTCTACGGTACGGGGCGTGCAGCTTCCACGGCATCCG
GCAGGATCTCATACCTGCTTGACGTTCATGGACCCAGTATAACTGTGGACACGGCATGTAGTGGAGGGGC
TGTTTGCATTGATCAAGCTATAGACTACCTGCAATCCAGTTCAGCCGCTGATACCGCCATCATTTGTGCT
TCTAATACTCATTGCTGGCCAGGATCATTCATGTTTCTGAGCGCCCAGGGTATGGTAAGCTCCGGCGGAC
GATGCGCTACTTTCACGACCGATGCCGACGGCTACGTACCTAGCGAGGGTGCAGTCGCCTTCATTCTTAA
AACACGTGAAGCAGCTATGAGGGACAAAGACACAATTCTGGCTACCATCAAAGCAACACAAATTTCTCAT
AATGGTAGGTCCCAGGGATTAGTCGCCCCCAATGTAAATTCCCAAGCCGACTTGCATAGAAGCCTGCTCC
AAAAAGCCGGGCTTTCACCGGCCGACATTCATTTCATCGAGGCACACGGAACTGGAACCTCCCTCGGAGA
TCTGTCCGAGATCCAAGCTATAAATGATGCATATACGAGCTCACAACCTCGAACGGCCGGCCCGCTGATC
GTTTCTGCAAGCAAGACAGTGATAGGACACACTGAACCAGCCGGTCCGTTGGTGGGGATGCTGTCAGTAC
TGAACTCCTTTAAAGAGGGGGCCGTCCCTGGTTTGGCACACTTGACCGCCGATAACCTGAATCCCGCTCT
TGATTGCAGCAGTGTTCCGTTACTCATACCTTACCAGCCCGTTCACCTGGCAGCCCCCAAGCCTCATCGT
GCTGCTGTAATGTCATATGGATTCTCTGGCACCCTCGGTGGGATCGTGCTGGAGGCACCAGATGAGGAAA
GACTCGAAGAGGAACCTCCTAATGACAAACCTATGTTGTTTGTAGTTAGTGCAAAAACACATACTGCATT
AATAGAATATCTCGGCCGATACCTTGAATTCCTCTTGCAGGCAAATCCACAAGACTTCTGCGATATTTGT
TATACTTCATGCGTTGGGCGTGAACATTATCGATACAGATTCGCATGCGTAGCCAACGACATGGAGGATT
TAATAGGACAATTGCAGAAGCGTTTAGGCTCTAAGGTCCCACCGAAACCTTCCTACAAAAGAGGGGCCCT
TGCATTCGCCTTCAGCGGTCAGGGCACACAGTTCCGAGGGATGGCTACCGAGCTCGCAAAAGCCTATTCC
GGATTCCGAAAAATAGTCTCTGATCTCGCTAAGAGGGCAAGTGAACTCTCAGGTCACGCTATTGATCGAT
TTTTGTTAGCTTACGATATTGGGGCTGAAAACGTCGCCCCGGATAGCGAGGCTGATCAAATATGTATCTT
CGTATATCAATGTAGCGTGCTTCGTTGGCTTCAGACAATGGGCATTAGACCATCTGCTGTTATAGGGCAC
TCCCTCGGTGAGATTAGCGCTTCTGTCGCCGCCGGTGCATTGTCTCTGGACTCTGCACTGGACCTTGTTA
TCAGTCGAGCTCGACTGTTAAGGAGCTCTACCAATGCACCCGCCGGTATGGCAGCCATGTCAGCATCACA
GGACGAAGTTGTTGAGTTGATTGGGAAATTAGACCTTGATAAAGCAAATTCACTCTCTGTTTCTGTTATC
AATGGTCCTCAGAATACGGTAGTAAGCGGTTCTTCAGCAGCCATTGAAAGTATAGTCGCACTGGCCAAAG
GGCGAAAGATAAAAGCAAGTGCTCTCAACATCAACCAAGCCTTCCACTCTCCCTACGTAGATTCTGCAGT
ACCAGGTTTGCGTGCTTGGTCAGAGAAGCATATTTCCTCTGCTAGACCATTACAGATCCCCCTGTACTCT
ACACTCCTTGGCGCCCAAGTAAGTGAGGGACAAATGCTGAATCCGGATCATTGGGTAGATCACGCAAGAA
AACCTGTCCAATTCGCTCAGGCCGCCACCATTATGAAAGAAAGCTTTACCGGAGTAATCATTGACATAGG
TCCTCAAGTAGTTGCTTGGAGTTTGCTGCTCTCAAACGGACTGACATCAGTTACCGCTCTCGCCGCAAAG
CGAGGACGATCACAGCAGGTTGCCTTCCTTAGTGCTCTTGCAGATTTATACCAAGACTATGGTGTCGTGC
CTGACTTTGTGGGATTATACGCTCAACAGGAGGACGCCAGTCGTTTAAAGAAAACCGATATTCTGACCTA
TCCTTTCCAAAGGGTGAGAAGGTATCCATCTTTCATCCCGAGTCGTAGGGCACCTACTCATGCCCATGTC
CAAGATGAGGAAACATTGTCATCTGGATCTTCCACACCCACATTGGAGAATACAGATCTCGACTCCGGTA
AAGAGTCTTTGATGGGACCCACACGTGGCCTTCTTCGAGTAGACGATCTGAGAGACAGTATCGTTTCTTC
TGTAAAGGATGTACTGGAGCTGAAATCAAATGAGGACTTGGACTTGTCCGAGTCCTTGAACGCATTGGGA
ATGGACAGTATTATGTTCGCTCAATTACGTAAAAGGATAGGGGAGGGACTCGGGTTATCCGTCCCGATGG
TATTCCTGTCTGACGCCTTCTCAATCGGCGAGATGGTTAGTAACCTTGTAGAACAGGCAGAGGCTAGTGA
GGACAACTGAGCTTGGAATGGATCTTCGATCCCGATCGTTCAAACATTTGGCAATAAAGTTTCTTAAGAT
TGAATCCTGTTGCCGGTCTTGCGACGATTATCATATAATTTCTGTTGAATTACGTTAAGCATGTAATAAT
TAACATGTAATGCATGACGTTATTTATGAGATGGGTTTTTATGATTAGAGTCCCGCAATTATACATTTAA
TACGCGATAGAAAACAAAATATAGCGCGCAAACTAGGATAAATTATCGCGCGCGGTGTCATCTATGTTAC
TAGATCGGGAATTGCCAAGCTAATTCTTGAAGACGAAAGGGCCTCGTGATACGCCTATTTTTATAGGTTA
ATGTCATGATAATAATGGTTTCTTAGACGTCAGGTGGCACTTTTCGGGGAAATGTGCGCGGAACCCCTAT
TTGTTTATTTTTCTAAATACATTCAAATATGTATCCGCTCATGAGACAATAACCCTGATAAATGCTTCAA
TAATGGGACCGACTCGCGCTGTCAGGAGACTAGAGCCAAGCTGATCTCCTTTGCCCCGGAGATCACCATG
GACGACTTTCTCTATCTCTACGATCTAGGAAGAAAGTTCGACGGAGAAGGTGACGATACCATGTTCACCA
CCGATAATGAGAAGATTAGCCTCTTCAATTTCAGAAAGAATGCTGACCCACAGATGGTTAGAGAGGCCTA
CGCGGCAGGTCTGATCAAGACGATCTACCCGAGTAATAATCTCCAGGAGATCAAATACCTTCCCAAGAAG
GTTAAAGATGCAGTCAAAAGATTCAGGACTAACTGCATCAAGAACACAGAGAAAGATATATTTCTCAAGA
TCAGAAGTACTATTCCAGTATGGACGATTCAAGGCTTGCTTCATAAACCAAGGCAAGTAATAGAGATTGG
AGTCTCTAAGAAAGTAGTTCCTACTGAATCAAAGGCCATGGAGTCAAAAATTCAGATCGAGGATCTAACA
GAACTCGCCGTGAAGACTGGCGAACAGTTCATACAGAGTCTTTTACGACTCAATGACAAGAAGAAAATCT
TCGTCAACATGGTGGAGCACGACACTCTCGTCTACTCCAAGAATATCAAAGATACAGTCTCAGAAGACCA
AAGGGCTATTGAGACTTTTCAACAAAGGGTAATATCGGGAAACCTCCTCGGATTCCATTGCCCAGCTATC
TGTCACTTCATCAAAAGGACAGTAGAAAAGGAAGGTGGCACCTACAAATGCCATCATTGCGATAAAGGAA
AGGCTATCGTTCAAGATGCCCCTGCCGACAGTGGTCCCAAAGATGGACCCCCACCCACGAGGAGCATCGT
GGAAAAAGAAGACGTTCCAACCACGTCTTCAAAGCAAGTGGATTGATGTGATATCTCCACTGACGTAAGG
GATGACGCACAATCCCACTATCCTTCGCAAGACCCTTCCTCTATATAAGGAAGTTCATTTCATTTGGAGA
GGACTCCGGTATTTTTACAACAATTACCACAACAAAACAAACAACAAACAACATTACAATTTACTATTCT
AGTCGAAATGGCCCCAATAAGTTCCACGTGGTCTAGGCTCATAAGGTTTGTGGCTGTGGAAACCTCCTTA
GTTCACATCGGCGAGCCTATTGATGCAACAATGGACGTGGGCTTAGCACGTAGGGAAGGGAAGACAATAC
AAGCCTATGAGATCATCGGCAGTGGCTCTGCTTTAGATCTGTCTGCCCAAGTGTCAAAGAACGTACTTAC
GGTCCGTGAGCTCTTAATGCCCTTGAGCCGTGAGGAGATTAAAACGGTAAGATGCCTTGGCCTTAATTAT
CCCGTCCACGCCACAGAAGCCAACGTGGCCGTGCCGAAATTCCCGAACCTTTTTTACAAACCCGTAACCT
CCCTCATCGGACCAGGTGGGTTGATAACCATCCCTTCAGTTGTCCAACCACCTAAAGAGCACCAGAGCGA
TTACGAAGCCGAGTTGGTTATCGTCATCGGTAAAGCCGCCAAAAATGTCAGTGAAGATGAAGCTCTGGAC
TACGTGTTGGGCTACACCGCAGCCAATGACATCTCATTTAGGAAACATCAGTTGGCCGTTTCTCAATGGT
CATTCTCCAAGGGTTTTGATGGCACGAATCCCCTGGGACCGTGCCTGGTTTCTGCTTCCTCTATTCCAGA
TCCACAGGATATTCCGATCCAATGTAAACTCAACGGTGGGGTGGTGCAAAATGGAAACACTCGTGATCAG
ATTTTTAATGTCAAGAAAACAATCTCTTTTTTAAGCCAAGGGACTACGTTGGAGCCTGGTTCCATAATCC
TGACGGGGACGCCCGACGGAGTGGGCTTCGTAAGAAACCCACCGCTTTATTTGAAGGACGGTGATGAAGT
AATGACTTGGATCGGATCAGGTATAGGAACCTTAGCCAACACTGTCCGAGAGGAGCAGACTTGTTTCGCT
TCAGGAGGGCACGAGTAAGCTTGGAATGGATCTTCGATCCCGATCGTTCAAACATTTGGCAATAAAGTTT
CTTAAGATTGAATCCTGTTGCCGGTCTTGCGACGATTATCATATAATTTCTGTTGAATTACGTTAAGCAT
GTAATAATTAACATGTAATGCATGACGTTATTTATGAGATGGGTTTTTATGATTAGAGTCCCGCAATTAT
ACATTTAATACGCGATAGAAAACAAAATATAGCGCGCAAACTAGGATAAATTATCGCGCGCGGTGTCATC
TATGTTACTAGATCGGGAATTGCCAAGCTAATTCTTGAAGACGAAAGGGCCTCGTGATACGCCTATTTTT
ATAGGTTAATGTCATGATAATAATGGTTTCTTAGACGTCAGGTGGCACTTTTCGGGGAAATGTGCGCGGA
ACCCCTATTTGTTTATTTTTCTAAATACATTCAAATATGTATCCGCTCATGAGACAATAACCCTGATAAA
TGCTTCAATAATGGGACCGACTCGCGCTGTCATGAGACCGGATCCTGACAGGATATATTGGCGGGTAAAC
CTAAGAGAAAAGAGCGTTTATTAGAATAATCGGATATTTAAAAGGGCGTGAAAAGGTTTATCCGTTCGTC
CATTTGTATGTGCATGCCAACCACAGGGTTCCCCTCGGGATCAAAGTACTTTGATCCAACCCCTCCGCTG
CTATAGTGCAGTCGGCTTCTGACGTTCAGTGCAGCCGTCATCTGAAAACGACATGTCGCACAAGTCCTAA
GTTACGCGACAGGCTGCCGCCCTGCCCTTTTCCTGGCGTTTTCTTGTCGCGTGTTTTAGTCGCATAAAGT
AGAATACTTGCGACTAGAACCGGAGACATTACGCCATGAACAAGAGCGCCGCCGCTGGCCTGCTGGGCTA
TGCCCGCGTCAGCACCGACGACCAGGACTTGACCAACCAACGGGCCGAACTGCACGCGGCCGGCTGCACC
AAGCTGTTTTCCGAGAAGATCACCGGCACCAGGCGCGACCGCCCGGAGCTGGCCAGGATGCTTGACCACC
TACGCCCTGGCGACGTTGTGACAGTGACCAGGCTAGACCGCCTGGCCCGCAGCACCCGCGACCTACTGGA
CATTGCCGAGCGCATCCAGGAGGCCGGCGCGGGCCTGCGTAGCCTGGCAGAGCCGTGGGCCGACACCACC
ACGCCGGCCGGCCGCATGGTGTTGACCGTGTTCGCCGGCATTGCCGAGTTCGAGCGTTCCCTAATCATCG
ACCGCACCCGGAGCGGGCGCGAGGCCGCCAAGGCCCGAGGCGTGAAGTTTGGCCCCCGCCCTACCCTCAC
CCCGGCACAGATCGCGCACGCCCGCGAGCTGATCGACCAGGAAGGCCGCACCGTGAAAGAGGCGGCTGCA
CTGCTTGGCGTGCATCGCTCGACCCTGTACCGCGCACTTGAGCGCAGCGAGGAAGTGACGCCCACCGAGG
CCAGGCGGCGCGGTGCCTTCCGTGAGGACGCATTGACCGAGGCCGACGCCCTGGCGGCCGCCGAGAATGA
ACGCCAAGAGGAACAAGCATGAAACCGCACCAGGACGGCCAGGACGAACCGTTTTTCATTACCGAAGAGA
TCGAGGCGGAGATGATCGCGGCCGGGTACGTGTTCGAGCCGCCCGCGCACCTCTCAACCGTGCGGCTGCA
TGAAATCCTGGCCGGTTTGTCTGATGCCAAGCTGGCGGCCTGGCCGGCCAGCTTGGCCGCTGAAGAAACC
GAGCGCCGCCGTCTAAAAAGGTGATGTGTATTTGAGTAAAACAGCTTGCGTCATGCGGTCGCTGCGTATA
TGATGCGATGAGTAAATAAACAAATACGCAAGGGGAACGCATGAAGGTTATCGCTGTACTTAACCAGAAA
GGCGGGTCAGGCAAGACGACCATCGCAACCCATCTAGCCCGCGCCCTGCAACTCGCCGGGGCCGATGTTC
TGTTAGTCGATTCCGATCCCCAGGGCAGTGCCCGCGATTGGGCGGCCGTGCGGGAAGATCAACCGCTAAC
CGTTGTCGGCATCGACCGCCCGACGATTGACCGCGACGTGAAGGCCATCGGCCGGCGCGACTTCGTAGTG
ATCGACGGAGCGCCCCAGGCGGCGGACTTGGCTGTGTCCGCGATCAAGGCAGCCGACTTCGTGCTGATTC
CGGTGCAGCCAAGCCCTTACGACATATGGGCCACCGCCGACCTGGTGGAGCTGGTTAAGCAGCGCATTGA
GGTCACGGATGGAAGGCTACAAGCGGCCTTTGTCGTGTCGCGGGCGATCAAAGGCACGCGCATCGGCGGT
GAGGTTGCCGAGGCGCTGGCCGGGTACGAGCTGCCCATTCTTGAGTCCCGTATCACGCAGCGCGTGAGCT
ACCCAGGCACTGCCGCCGCCGGCACAACCGTTCTTGAATCAGAACCCGAGGGCGACGCTGCCCGCGAGGT
CCAGGCGCTGGCCGCTGAAATTAAATCAAAACTCATTTGAGTTAATGAGGTAAAGAGAAAATGAGCAAAA
GCACAAACACGCTAAGTGCCGGCCGTCCGAGCGCACGCAGCAGCAAGGCTGCAACGTTGGCCAGCCTGGC
AGACACGCCAGCCATGAAGCGGGTCAACTTTCAGTTGCCGGCGGAGGATCACACCAAGCTGAAGATGTAC
GCGGTACGCCAAGGCAAGACCATTACCGAGCTGCTATCTGAATACATCGCGCAGCTACCAGAGTAAATGA
GCAAATGAATAAATGAGTAGATGAATTTTAGCGGCTAAAGGAGGCGGCATGGAAAATCAAGAACAACCAG
GCACCGACGCCGTGGAATGCCCCATGTGTGGAGGAACGGGCGGTTGGCCAGGCGTAAGCGGCTGGGTTGC
CTGCCGGCCCTGCAATGGCACTGGAACCCCCAAGCCCGAGGAATCGGCGTGAGCGGTCGCAAACCATCCG
GCCCGGTACAAATCGGCGCGGCGCTGGGTGATGACCTGGTGGAGAAGTTGAAGGCCGCGCAGGCCGCCCA
GCGGCAACGCATCGAGGCAGAAGCACGCCCCGGTGAATCGTGGCAAGCGGCCGCTGATCGAATCCGCAAA
GAATCCCGGCAACCGCCGGCAGCCGGTGCGCCGTCGATTAGGAAGCCGCCCAAGGGCGACGAGCAACCAG
ATTTTTTCGTTCCGATGCTCTATGACGTGGGCACCCGCGATAGTCGCAGCATCATGGACGTGGCCGTTTT
CCGTCTGTCGAAGCGTGACCGACGAGCTGGCGAGGTGATCCGCTACGAGCTTCCAGACGGGCACGTAGAG
GTTTCCGCAGGGCCGGCCGGCATGGCCAGTGTGTGGGATTACGACCTGGTACTGATGGCGGTTTCCCATC
TAACCGAATCCATGAACCGATACCGGGAAGGGAAGGGAGACAAGCCCGGCCGCGTGTTCCGTCCACACGT
TGCGGACGTACTCAAGTTCTGCCGGCGAGCCGATGGCGGAAAGCAGAAAGACGACCTGGTAGAAACCTGC
ATTCGGTTAAACACCACGCACGTTGCCATGCAGCGTACGAAGAAGGCCAAGAACGGCCGCCTGGTGACGG
TATCCGAGGGTGAAGCCTTGATTAGCCGCTACAAGATCGTAAAGAGCGAAACCGGGCGGCCGGAGTACAT
CGAGATCGAGCTAGCTGATTGGATGTACCGCGAGATCACAGAAGGCAAGAACCCGGACGTGCTGACGGTT
CACCCCGATTACTTTTTGATCGATCCCGGCATCGGCCGTTTTCTCTACCGCCTGGCACGCCGCGCCGCAG
GCAAGGCAGAAGCCAGATGGTTGTTCAAGACGATCTACGAACGCAGTGGCAGCGCCGGAGAGTTCAAGAA
GTTCTGTTTCACCGTGCGCAAGCTGATCGGGTCAAATGACCTGCCGGAGTACGATTTGAAGGAGGAGGCG
GGGCAGGCTGGCCCGATCCTAGTCATGCGCTACCGCAACCTGATCGAGGGCGAAGCATCCGCCGGTTCCT
AATGTACGGAGCAGATGCTAGGGCAAATTGCCCTAGCAGGGGAAAAAGGTCGAAAAGGACTCTTTCCTGT
GGATAGCACGTACATTGGGAACCCAAAGCCGTACATTGGGAACCGGAACCCGTACATTGGGAACCCAAAG
CCGTACATTGGGAACCGGTCACACATGTAAGTGACTGATATAAAAGAGAAAAAAGGCGATTTTTCCGCCT
AAAACTCTTTAAAACTTATTAAAACTCTTAAAACCCGCCTGGCCTGTGCATAACTGTCTGGCCAGCGCAC
AGCCGAAGAGCTGCAAAAAGCGCCTACCCTTCGGTCGCTGCGCTCCCTACGCCCCGCCGCTTCGCGTCGG
CCTATCGCGGCCGCTGGCCGCTCAAAAATGGCTGGCCTACGGCCAGGCAATCTACCAGGGCGCGGACAAG
CCGCGCCGTCGCCACTCGACCGCCGGCGCCCACATCAAGGCACCCTGCCTCGCGCGTTTCGGTGATGACG
GTGAAAACCTCTGACACATGCAGCTCCCGGTGACGGTCACAGCTTGTCTGTAAGCGGATGCCGGGAGCAG
ACAAGCCCGTCAGGGCGCGTCAGCGGGTGTTGGCGGGTGTCGGGGCGCAGCCATGACCCAGTCACGTAGC
GATAGCGGAGTGTATACTGGCTTAACTATGCGGCATCAGAGCAGATTGTACTGAGAGTGCACCATATGCG
GTGTGAAATACCGCACAGATGCGTAAGGAGAAAATACCGCATCAGGCGCTCTTCCGCTTCCTCGCTCACT
GACTCGCTGCGCTCGGTCGTTCGGCTGCGGCGAGCGGTATCAGCTCACTCAAAGGCGGTAATACGGTTAT
CCACAGAATCAGGGGATAACGCAGGAAAGAACATGTGAGCAAAAGGCCAGCAAAAGGCCAGGAACCGTAA
AAAGGCCGCGTTGCTGGCGTTTTTCCATAGGCTCCGCCCCCCTGACGAGCATCACAAAAATCGACGCTCA
AGTCAGAGGTGGCGAAACCCGACAGGACTATAAAGATACCAGGCGTTTCCCCCTGGAAGCTCCCTCGTGC
GCTCTCCTGTTCCGACCCTGCCGCTTACCGGATACCTGTCCGCCTTTCTCCCTTCGGGAAGCGTGGCGCT
TTCTCATAGCTCACGCTGTAGGTATCTCAGTTCGGTGTAGGTCGTTCGCTCCAAGCTGGGCTGTGTGCAC
GAACCCCCCGTTCAGCCCGACCGCTGCGCCTTATCCGGTAACTATCGTCTTGAGTCCAACCCGGTAAGAC
ACGACTTATCGCCACTGGCAGCAGCCACTGGTAACAGGATTAGCAGAGCGAGGTATGTAGGCGGTGCTAC
AGAGTTCTTGAAGTGGTGGCCTAACTACGGCTACACTAGAAGGACAGTATTTGGTATCTGCGCTCTGCTG
AAGCCAGTTACCTTCGGAAAAAGAGTTGGTAGCTCTTGATCCGGCAAACAAACCACCGCTGGTAGCGGTG
GTTTTTTTGTTTGCAAGCAGCAGATTACGCGCAGAAAAAAAGGATCTCAAGAAGATCCTTTGATCTTTTC
TACGGGGTCTGACGCTCAGTGGAACGAAAACTCACGTTAAGGGATTTTGGTCATGCATTCTAGGTGATTA
TTTGCCGACTACCTTGGTGATCTCGCCTTTCACGTAGTGGACAAATTCTTCCAACTGATCTGCGCGCGAG
GCCAAGCGATCTTCTTCTTGTCCAAGATAAGCCTGTCTAGCTTCAAGTATGACGGGCTGATACTGGGCCG
GCAGGCGCTCCATTGCCCAGTCGGCAGCGACATCCTTCGGCGCGATTTTGCCGGTTACTGCGCTGTACCA
AATGCGGGACAACGTAAGCACTACATTTCGCTCATCACCAGCCCAGTCGGGCGGCGAGTTCCATAGCGTT
AAGGTTTCATTTAGCGCCTCAAATAGATCCTGTTCAGGAACCGGATCAAAGAGTTCCTCCGCCGCTGGAC
CTACCAAGGCAACGCTATGTTCTCTTGCTTTTGTCAGCAAGATAGCCAGATCAATGTCGATCGTGGCTGG
CTCGAAGATACCTGCAAGAATGTCATTGCGCTGCCATTCTCCAAATTGCAGTTCGCGCTTAGCTGGATAA
CGCCACGGAATGATGTCGTCGTGCACAACAATGGTGACTTCTACAGCGCGGAGAATCTCGCTCTCTCCAG
GGGAAGCCGAAGTTTCCAAAAGGTCGTTGATCAAAGCTCGCCGCGTTGTTTCATCAAGCCTTACGGTCAC
CGTAACCAGCAAATCAATATCACTGTGTGGCTTCAGGCCGCCATCCACTGCGGAGCCGTACAAATGTACG
GCCAGCAACGTCGGTTCGAGATGGCGCTCGATGACGCCAACTACCTCTGATAGTTGAGTCGATACTTCGG
CGATCACCGCTTCCCTCATAATGTTTAACTTTGTTTTAGGGCGACTGCCCTGCTGCGTAACATCGTTGCT
GCTCCATAACATCAAACATCGACCCACGGCGTAACGCGCTTGCTGCTTGGATGCCCGAGGCATAGACTGT
ACCCCAAAAAAACAGTCATAACAAGCCATGAAAACCGCCACTGCGCCGTTACCACCGCTGCGTTCGGTCA
AGGTTCTGGACCAGTTGCGTGAGCGCATACGCTACTTGCATTACAGCTTACGAACCGAACAGGCTTATGT
CCACTGGGTTCGTGCCTTCATCCGTTTCCACGGTGTGCGTCACCCGGCAACCTTGGGTAGCAGCGAAGTC
GAGGCATTTCTGTCCTGGCTGGAACAGAACTTATTATTTCCTTCCTCTTTTCTACAGTATTTAAAGATAC
CCCAAGAAGCTAATTATAACAAGACGAACTCCAATTCACTGTTCCTTGCATTCTAAAACCTTAAATACCA
GAAAACAGCTTTTTCAAAGTTGTTTTCAAAGTTGGCGTATAACATAGTATCGACGGAGCCGATTTTGAAA
CCGCGGTGATCACAGGCAGCAACGCTCTGTCATCGTTACAATCAACATGCTACCCTCCGCGAGATCATCC
GTGTTTCAAACCCGGCAGCTTAGTTGCCGTTCTTCCGAATAGCATCGGTAACATGAGCAAAGTCTGCCGC
CTTACAACGGCTCTCCCGCTGACGCCGTCCCGGACTGATGGGCTGCCTGTATCGAGTGGTGATTTTGTGC
CGAGCTGCCGGTCGGGGAGCTGTTGGCTGGCTGGTGGCAGGATATATTGTGGTGTAAACATAACGGATCC
GGTCTCA
Features (pLannotate 1.2.2; 44 found; start..end, strand, type, name):
    777..1121    +  promoter       CaMV 35S promoter: strong constitutive promoter from cauliflower mosaic virus
   1074..1120    +  promoter       minimal CaMV 35S promoter: minimal 35S promoter from cauliflower mosaic virus
   1153..1178    +  misc_feature   TMV Ω (fragment): translational enhancer from the tobacco mosaic virus 5'-leader sequence (Gallie et al., 1988)
   1195..1911    +  CDS            EGFP: EGFP is a basic (constitutively fluorescent) green fluorescent protein published in 1996, derived from Aequorea victoria. It is reported to be a rapidly-maturing weak dimer with moderate acid sensitivity.
   1947..2199    +  terminator     NOS terminator: nopaline synthase terminator and poly(A) signal
   2320..2407    +  promoter       AmpR promoter (fragment): bla
   3043..3387    +  promoter       CaMV 35S promoter: strong constitutive promoter from cauliflower mosaic virus
   3340..3386    +  promoter       minimal CaMV 35S promoter: minimal 35S promoter from cauliflower mosaic virus
   3419..3444    +  misc_feature   TMV Ω (fragment): translational enhancer from the tobacco mosaic virus 5'-leader sequence (Gallie et al., 1988)
   3461..3976    +  CDS            P19_TBSVC: Experimental evidence at protein level: Swiss-Prot protein existence level 1. Acts as a suppressor of RNA-mediated gene silencing, also known as post-transcriptional gene silencing (PTGS), a mechanism of plant viral defense that limits the accumulation of viral RNAs. Binds to short interfering RNAs (siRNAs) with high affinity. Acts as a molecular caliper to specifically select siRNAs based on the length of the duplex region of the RNA (By similarity). From Tomato bushy stunt virus (strain Cherry) (TBSV).
   4003..4255    +  terminator     NOS terminator: nopaline synthase terminator and poly(A) signal
   4376..4463    +  promoter       AmpR promoter (fragment): bla
   5099..5443    +  promoter       CaMV 35S promoter: strong constitutive promoter from cauliflower mosaic virus
   5396..5442    +  promoter       minimal CaMV 35S promoter: minimal 35S promoter from cauliflower mosaic virus
   5475..5500    +  misc_feature   TMV Ω (fragment): translational enhancer from the tobacco mosaic virus 5'-leader sequence (Gallie et al., 1988)
   6344..6596    +  terminator     NOS terminator: nopaline synthase terminator and poly(A) signal
   6717..6804    +  promoter       AmpR promoter (fragment): bla
   7440..7784    +  promoter       CaMV 35S promoter: strong constitutive promoter from cauliflower mosaic virus
   7737..7783    +  promoter       minimal CaMV 35S promoter: minimal 35S promoter from cauliflower mosaic virus
   7816..7841    +  misc_feature   TMV Ω (fragment): translational enhancer from the tobacco mosaic virus 5'-leader sequence (Gallie et al., 1988)
   9150..9402    +  terminator     NOS terminator: nopaline synthase terminator and poly(A) signal
   9523..9610    +  promoter       AmpR promoter (fragment): bla
  10246..10590   +  promoter       CaMV 35S promoter: strong constitutive promoter from cauliflower mosaic virus
  10543..10589   +  promoter       minimal CaMV 35S promoter: minimal 35S promoter from cauliflower mosaic virus
  10622..10647   +  misc_feature   TMV Ω (fragment): translational enhancer from the tobacco mosaic virus 5'-leader sequence (Gallie et al., 1988)
  15784..16036   +  terminator     NOS terminator: nopaline synthase terminator and poly(A) signal
  16157..16244   +  promoter       AmpR promoter (fragment): bla
  16880..17224   +  promoter       CaMV 35S promoter: strong constitutive promoter from cauliflower mosaic virus
  17177..17223   +  promoter       minimal CaMV 35S promoter: minimal 35S promoter from cauliflower mosaic virus
  17256..17281   +  misc_feature   TMV Ω (fragment): translational enhancer from the tobacco mosaic virus 5'-leader sequence (Gallie et al., 1988)
  18242..18494   +  terminator     NOS terminator: nopaline synthase terminator and poly(A) signal
  18615..18702   +  promoter       AmpR promoter (fragment): bla
  18736..18760   +  misc_feature   RB T-DNA repeat: right border repeat from nopaline C58 T-DNA
  19100..19501   +  CDS            Y4CG_SINFN (fragment): Protein inferred from homology: Swiss-Prot protein existence level 3. From Sinorhizobium fredii (strain NBRC 101917 / NGR234).
  20061..20690   +  CDS            pVS1 StaA: stability protein from the Pseudomonas plasmid pVS1 (Heeb et al., 2000)
  21119..22192   +  CDS            pVS1 RepA: replication protein from the Pseudomonas plasmid pVS1 (Heeb et al., 2000)
  22258..22452   +  rep_origin     pVS1 oriV: origin of replication for the Pseudomonas plasmid pVS1 (Heeb et al., 2000)
  22655..22694   +  CDS            rop (fragment): Rop protein, which maintains plasmids at low copy number; rop
  22796..22936   +  misc_feature   bom: basis of mobility region from pBR322
  23122..23710   -  rep_origin     ori: high-copy-number ColE1/pMB1/pBR322/pUC origin of replication
  23801..24589   -  CDS            aadA: S3AD_ECOLX - Experimental evidence at protein level: Swiss-Prot protein existence level 1. Mediates bacterial resistance to the antibiotics streptomycin and spectinomycin. From Escherichia coli.
  24596..24652   -  CDS            GmR (fragment): gentamycin acetyltransferase; aacC1; confers resistance to gentamycin
  24828..24851   -  promoter       Pc promoter (fragment): intI1 (promoter lies within the coding sequence); class 1 integron promoter
  25375..25399   +  misc_feature   LB T-DNA repeat: left border repeat from nopaline C58 T-DNA
