[The description below was written by a language model from this plasmid's Addgene catalogue record and pLannotate feature annotations shown in this document.]
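Description:
GB4080 is a 25.4 kb GoldenBraid-style plant binary vector built in the pDGB3_omega1 backbone, a self-made derivative of pCambia1302. It is a multigene synthetic biology module. The backbone carries a high-copy ColE1/pMB1-type origin with the pBR322 bom region for propagation in E. coli. It also carries the pVS1 oriV with RepA and StaA for replication and stable maintenance in Agrobacterium. Selection is by spectinomycin through aadA. Left and right T-DNA border repeats flank the payload, so the whole assembly can be delivered into plant cells by Agrobacterium. The insert was assembled through BsmBI sites that were destroyed during cloning, and internal BsaI and BsmBI sites were removed from the parts.

The T-DNA holds six tandem transcriptional units in the same orientation, each with a CaMV 35S promoter, a TMV Ω translational enhancer fragment and a NOS terminator. The first two are annotated as EGFP, a fluorescent reporter, and the tomato bushy stunt virus p19 protein, which binds siRNAs and suppresses post-transcriptional gene silencing to sustain transgene expression. The coding regions of the other four units were not recognised by the annotation tool. By the insert name and order, they should correspond to LUZ, H3H, HispS and CPH, the genes of the Neonothopanus nambi fungal bioluminescence pathway. "SF" in the name is not defined in the record. The short AmpR promoter fragments recurring after each terminator may belong to it.

According to the record, the module provides constitutive expression of all six genes. The associated work concerns a quantitative, autonomous (substrate-free) bioluminescence reporter system for plant synthetic biology.
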