Addgene plasmid #215249: GB4080
Purpose: Module for the constitutive expression of EGFP, p19 and the N. nambi luminescence pathway genes fused to a SF.
Depositing lab: Diego Orzaez. Depositing organization: Instituto de Biologia Molecular y Celular de Plantas. Publication: A quantitative autonomous bioluminescence reporter system with a wide dynamic range for Plant Synthetic Biology. Calvache C, Vazquez-Vilar M, Moreno-Gimenez E, Orzaez D. Plant Biotechnol J. 2024 Jan;22(1):37-47. doi: 10.1111/pbi.14146. Epub 2023 Oct 26. PubMed 37882352.
Backbone
  Vector backbone: pDGB3_omega1
  Backbone manufacturer: self-made; derived from pCambia1302 generated at the Cambia Institute
  Vector type: Synthetic Biology
Growth in bacteria
  Bacterial resistance: Spectinomycin, 50 μg/mL
  Growth temperature: 37°C
  Growth strain: DH5alpha
  Copy number: High Copy
Gene/Insert
  Gene/Insert name: SF-EGFP-p19-LUZ-H3H-HISPS-CPH
  Species: Synthetic
  Mutation: BsaI and BsmBI sites removed
  Cloning method: Restriction Enzyme; 5′ cloning site BsmBI (destroyed during cloning); 3′ cloning site BsmBI (destroyed during cloning)
Terms and licenses: Academic/Nonprofit Terms; Industry Terms: Not Available to Industry
How to cite: GB4080 was a gift from Diego Orzaez (Addgene plasmid # 215249 ; http://n2t.net/addgene:215249 ; RRID:Addgene_215249)
